Addgene plasmid #125069: pKD276
Purpose: Expression of SO_0621 under Ptac
Depositing lab: Jeffrey Tabor. Depositing organization: Rice University. Publication: Rewiring bacterial two-component systems by modular DNA-binding domain swapping. Schmidl SR, Ekness F, Sofjan K, Daeffler KN, Brink KR, Landry BP, Gerhardt KP, Dyulgyarov N, Sheth RU, Tabor JJ. Nat Chem Biol. 2019 Jul;15(7):690-698. doi: 10.1038/s41589-019-0286-6. Epub 2019 May 20. PubMed 31110305.
Backbone
  Vector backbone: pACYCDuet-1
  Total vector size (bp): 4907
  Vector type: Bacterial Expression, Synthetic Biology
Growth in bacteria
  Bacterial resistance: Spectinomycin, 50 μg/mL
  Growth temperature: 37°C
  Growth strain: NEB-10beta
  Copy number: Low Copy
Gene/Insert 1
  Gene/Insert name: SO_0621
  Insert size (bp): 1326
  Entrez Gene: SO_0621 (a.k.a. SO_0621)
Gene/Insert 2
  Gene/Insert name: lacI
  Insert size (bp): 957
  Mutation: S286L- Please see depositor comments below
  Entrez Gene: lacI (a.k.a. b0345, ECK0342)
Terms and licenses: Academic/Nonprofit Terms; Industry Terms: Not Available to Industry
Depositor comments: Depositor confirms mutation does not affect function
How to cite: pKD276 was a gift from Jeffrey Tabor (Addgene plasmid # 125069 ; http://n2t.net/addgene:125069 ; RRID:Addgene_125069)
