[The description below was written by a language model from this plasmid's Addgene catalogue record and pLannotate feature annotations shown in this document.]
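Description:
pKD276 is a roughly 4.9 kb bacterial expression plasmid for synthetic biology work in E. coli, catalogued as built on the pACYCDuet-1 backbone. It replicates from the p15A origin, a low-to-medium copy replicon compatible with ColE1-type plasmids, so it can be maintained alongside a second plasmid in multi-plasmid genetic circuits. Selection is by spectinomycin through an aadA (SmR) aminoglycoside adenylyltransferase gene, which is followed by the lambda t0 terminator. This differs from the chloramphenicol marker usually found on pACYCDuet-1, so the backbone has evidently been modified. Short remnants annotated as an RSF origin fragment, a pUC-type multiple cloning site fragment and a Tn5 transposase fragment appear to be cloning leftovers rather than functional parts.

The payload is SO_0621, a 1,326 bp open reading frame placed under the IPTG-inducible tac promoter with an adjacent lac operator. The automated annotation does not label the gene itself, but the unannotated gap between the operator and the downstream rrnB T1 and T7Te terminators fits the stated insert size. The record does not state the source organism or the function of the encoded protein. The plasmid also carries lacI driven by the stronger lacIq promoter and ended by its own rrnB T1 terminator, supplying the repressor that keeps Ptac off until inducer is added. The lacI copy has an S286L substitution that the depositor reports does not affect function. The catalogue gives lacI as 957 bp, whereas the annotation spans about 1.08 kb. The associated work concerns rewiring bacterial two-component systems by swapping DNA-binding domains, so the plasmid most likely provides tunable expression of one signalling component in such a system. The depositor and sequencing-derived records differ by one nucleotide in length and carry identical features.
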