Features (pLannotate 1.2.2; 13 found; start..end, strand, type, name):
    133..188     +  rep_origin     RSF ori (fragment): Plasmids containing the RSF 1030 origin of replication can be propagated in E. coli cells that contain additional plasmids with compatible origins.
    218..295     +  promoter       lacIq promoter: lacI (mutant); In the lacIq allele, a single base change in the promoter boosts expression of the lacI gene about 10-fold.
    296..1378    +  CDS            lacI: lac repressor; lacI; The lac repressor binds to the lac operator to inhibit transcription in E. coli. This inhibition can be relieved by adding lactose or isopropyl-β-D-thiogalactopyranoside (IPTG).
   1384..1470    +  terminator     rrnB T1 terminator: Escherichia coli rrnB; transcription terminator T1 from the E. coli rrnB gene
   1642..1670    +  promoter       tac promoter: strong E. coli promoter; hybrid between the trp and lac UV5 promoters
   1678..1694    +  protein_bind   lac operator: The lac repressor binds to the lac operator to inhibit transcription in E. coli. This inhibition can be relieved by adding lactose or isopropyl-β-D-thiogalactopyranoside (IPTG). lac repressor encoded by lacI
   3082..3153    +  terminator     rrnB T1 terminator: transcription terminator T1 from the E. coli rrnB gene
   3169..3196    +  terminator     T7Te terminator: phage T7 early transcription terminator
   3203..3247    +  misc_feature   MCS (fragment): pUC18/19 multiple cloning site
   3248..3364    +  CDS            tnpA (fragment): TN5P_ECOLX - Also known as tnp. Experimental evidence at protein level: Swiss-Prot protein existence level 1. Mediates transposition of transposon Tn5 by a 'cut and paste' mechanism. First, the monomeric transposase binds the 19 bp inverted DNA repeats flanking the transposon. Then, dimerization of the DNA- bound transposase creates a synaptic DNA complex. After nicking of the first DNA strand, excision of the transposon proceeds through a series of intermediates. The transposase then mediates the insertion of the transposon at a new site by strand transfer. The activity of the wild- type tran
   3396..4187    +  CDS            SmR: aminoglycoside adenylyltransferase (Murphy, 1985); aadA; confers resistance to spectinomycin and streptomycin
   4199..4293    +  terminator     lambda t0 terminator: transcription terminator from phage lambda
   4407..45      +  rep_origin     p15A ori (across the origin): Plasmids containing the medium-copy-number p15A origin of replication can be propagated in E. coli cells that contain a second plasmid with the ColE1 origin.
>Addgene plasmid #125069 | pKD276 | depositor full sequence | sequence record 239092 | pKD276 sequence 4907 bps
CGTCAGATTTCGTGATGCTTGTCAGGGGGGCGGAGCCTATGGAAAAACGGCTTTGCCGCGGCCCTCTCAC
TTCCCTGTTAAGTATCTTCCTGGCATCTTCCAGGAAATCTCCGCCCCGTTCGTAAGCCATTTCCGCTCGC
CGCAGTCGAACGACCGAGCGTAGCGAGTCAGTGAGCGAGGAAGCGGAATATATCCCGAAGCGGCATGCAT
TTACGTTGACACCATCGAATGGTGCAAAACCTTTCGCGGTATGGCATGATAGCGCCCGGAAGAGAGTCAA
TTCAGGGTGGTGAATGTGAAACCAGTAACGTTATACGATGTCGCAGAGTATGCCGGTGTCTCTTATCAGA
CCGTTTCCCGCGTGGTGAACCAGGCCAGCCACGTTTCTGCGAAAACGCGGGAAAAAGTGGAAGCGGCGAT
GGCGGAGCTGAATTACATTCCCAACCGCGTGGCACAACAACTGGCGGGCAAACAGTCGTTGCTGATTGGC
GTTGCCACCTCCAGTCTGGCCCTGCACGCGCCGTCGCAAATTGTCGCGGCGATTAAATCTCGCGCCGATC
AACTGGGTGCCAGCGTGGTGGTGTCGATGGTAGAACGAAGCGGCGTCGAAGCCTGTAAAGCGGCGGTGCA
CAATCTTCTCGCGCAACGCGTCAGTGGGCTGATCATTAACTATCCGCTGGATGACCAGGATGCCATTGCT
GTGGAAGCTGCCTGCACTAATGTTCCGGCGTTATTTCTTGATGTCTCTGACCAGACACCCATCAACAGTA
TTATTTTCTCCCATGAAGACGGTACGCGACTGGGCGTGGAGCATCTGGTCGCATTGGGTCACCAGCAAAT
CGCGCTGTTAGCGGGCCCATTAAGTTCTGTCTCGGCGCGTCTGCGTCTGGCTGGCTGGCATAAATATCTC
ACTCGCAATCAAATTCAGCCGATAGCGGAACGGGAAGGCGACTGGAGTGCCATGTCCGGTTTTCAACAAA
CCATGCAAATGCTGAATGAGGGCATCGTTCCCACTGCGATGCTGGTTGCCAACGATCAGATGGCGCTGGG
CGCAATGCGCGCCATTACCGAGTCCGGGCTGCGCGTTGGTGCGGATATCTCGGTAGTGGGATACGACGAT
ACCGAAGACAGCTCATGTTATATCCCGCCGTCAACCACCATCAAACAGGATTTTCGCCTGCTGGGGCAAA
CCAGCGTGGACCGCTTGCTGCAACTCTCTCAGGGCCAGGCGGTGAAGGGCAATCAGCTGTTGCCCGTCTC
ACTGGTGAAAAGAAAAACCACCCTGGCGCCCAATACGCAAACCGCCTCTCCCCGCGCGTTGGCCGATTCA
TTAATGCAGCTGGCACGACAGGTTTCCCGACTGGAAAGCGGGCAGTGAGGCATCAAATAAAACGAAAGGC
TCAGTCGAAAGACTGGGCCTTTCGTTTTATCTGTTGTTTGTCGGTGAACGCTCTCCTGAGTAGGACAAAT
CCGCCGCCCTAGACCTAGGCGTTCGGCTGCGGCGAGCGGTATCAGCTCACTCAAAGGCGGTAATACGTAA
ATCACTGCATAATTCGTGTCGCTCAAGGCGCACTCCCGTTCTGGATAATGTTTTTTGCGCCGACATCATA
ACGGTTCTGGCAAATATTCTGAAATGAGCTGTTGACAATTAATCATCGGCTCGTATAATGTGTGGAATTG
TGAGCGGATAACAATTTCACACACGGGTTTCCGGTAACAACACCCTTAAGACGTAATGATCTCTATTCGC
ACTAAGCTCAGTTTATGGTTAACGGGCTTATTGGTGTTAGGCACAGTGATTGGACTCATATTATTTGAGT
CCATGCTGCGCCAAGCGTTTCATGACTCGATTATCAATCGCTTAGAAGAAGATTTAGAGCACATTATGCT
GGCGACCCATTTCAATAATGGGGAGATCCATATCGATCAAAGCCAACTATCAAGCTTTTACCGCCCCGCC
TATTCGGGGCGTTATTTCCAGCTCAACCTCCCCAATGAAGTGATCCGCTCCCGTTCACTTTGGGATATGC
AGCTCGATATCGAGCCTTTAGCACCAAGTCAAACCCGAGTTTGGCAGGCAAAGGGACCCAAAAACAATGA
CATGCAGTTATTATCCCTAGGATTAAATTCCAGCAGCGCGAATGTAACCGCGACACTCACCGTGGCGCAG
GACTTGAGTATCGGTCGACGGGTATTTAGTGAAGTCTACGGCACTAAGCTTGGGGTTAACCTTGCAATGT
TAGTGGCGATGATCGCGGGGATCTTCTTAATCCTGCGCCAATCGTTTAAGCCCGTGAAACAAATCCAACA
TGCGCTATCACGCCTACAAGAAGGTGAGATTAAGGCCTTGGAGTTAAACAATATTCCACCGGAAGTTCAG
CCGCTGGCCAAGACCTATAACGAATTACTGGAATACACCGCCAAGCAAATTGAACGCAGCCGAAATAACT
TAGGTAATTTAAGCCACGGCCTAAAAACCCCACTGGCCGTAATGCAGCAACAGGTCGAAGCCTTAGGCCT
TAAAGATCCCGAAACCGCTATGGCGCTGCAACAACAGCTCGATGCGATCCATAAAATGGTCGAACGTAAG
CTCGCCGCAGCGCGGATCACTGGCGATATGTTGCCCGCAGCGCAGTTAGTGGTCCCAAGGGATCTCCATA
GCCTCGCCAATACCCTAAACAAAGTGCATAGAAGCAAAAACATCAGCTGCAACTTTGAGCTTGACCCGAG
TATCCAGCGTCTACCCATCCATCGGGAAGATGGTATGGAGCTTTTAGGTAATCTGTTAGATAACGCCTTT
AAATGGGCGGATAGCCAAGTCACAGTCAAACTTTGGAAAGCACAAAACAAACTGTATCTCAGCATTGATG
ATGATGGCCCAGGCGTTGCCGATGATGAACTGGATAAACTCACCCAAAGGGGAACTCGACTCGATGAATC
GGTCATGGGCCATGGTTTAGGTTTATCGATAGTCAAGGAAATCGCCGAGCAATATGGCATTGAGCTTAAA
TTTACCCACAGCCGCCGATTATCTGGACTCTGTATTGAGCTGGTATTGAGTTAATAATCTAGACCAGGCA
TCAAATAAAACGAAAGGCTCAGTCGAAAGACTGGGCCTTTCGTTTTATCTGTTGTTTGTCGGTGAACGCT
CTCTACTAGAGTCACACTGGCTCACCTTCGGGTGGGCCTTTCTGCGTTTATAGGTACCCGGGGATCCTCT
AGAGTCGACCTGCAGGCATGCAAGCTTAGCAAGCGAACCGGAATTGCCAGCTGGGGCGCCCTCTGGTAAG
GTTGGGAAGCCCTGCAAAGTAAACTGGATGGCTTTCTTGCCGCCAAGGATCTGATGGCGCAGGGGATCAA
GATCTGATCAAGAGACAGGATGAGGATCGTTTCGCATGAGGGAAGCGGTGATCGCCGAAGTATCGACTCA
ACTATCAGAGGTAGTTGGCGTCATCGAGCGCCATCTCGAACCGACGTTGCTGGCCGTACATTTGTACGGC
TCCGCAGTGGATGGCGGCCTGAAGCCACACAGTGATATTGATTTGCTGGTTACGGTGACCGTAAGGCTTG
ATGAAACAACGCGGCGAGCTTTGATCAACGACCTTTTGGAAACTTCGGCTTCCCCTGGAGAGAGCGAGAT
TCTCCGCGCTGTAGAAGTCACCATTGTTGTGCACGACGACATCATTCCGTGGCGTTATCCAGCTAAGCGC
GAACTGCAATTTGGAGAATGGCAGCGCAATGACATTCTTGCAGGTATCTTCGAGCCAGCCACGATCGACA
TTGATCTGGCTATCTTGCTGACAAAAGCAAGAGAACATAGCGTTGCCTTGGTAGGTCCAGCGGCGGAGGA
ACTCTTTGATCCGGTTCCTGAACAGGATCTATTTGAGGCGCTAAATGAAACCTTAACGCTATGGAACTCG
CCGCCCGACTGGGCTGGCGATGAGCGAAATGTAGTGCTTACGTTGTCCCGCATTTGGTACAGCGCAGTAA
CCGGCAAAATCGCGCCGAAGGATGTCGCTGCCGACTGGGCAATGGAGCGCCTGCCGGCCCAGTATCAGCC
CGTCATACTTGAAGCTAGACAGGCTTATCTTGGACAAGAAGAAGATCGCTTGGCCTCGCGCGCAGATCAG
TTGGAAGAATTTGTCCACTACGTGAAAGGCGAGATCACCAAGGTAGTCGGCAAATAAGAGCTCGCTTGGA
CTCCTGTTGATAGATCCAGTAATGACCTCAGAACTCCATCTGGATTTGTTCAGAACGCTCGGTTGCCGCC
GGGCGTTTTTTATTGGTGAGAATCCAAGCACTAGTAACAACTTATATCGTATGGGGCTGACTTCAGGTGC
TACATTTGAAGAGATAAATTGCACTGAAATCTAGTAATATTTTATCTGATTAATAAGATGATCTTCTTGA
GATCGTTTTGGTCTGCGCGTAATCTCTTGCTCTGAAAACGAAAAAACCGCCTTGCAGGGCGGTTTTTCGA
AGGTTCTCTGAGCTACCAACTCTTTGAACCGAGGTAACTGGCTTGGAGGAGCGCAGTCACCAAAACTTGT
CCTTTCAGTTTAGCCTTAACCGGCGCATGACTTCAAGACTAACTCCTCTAAATCAATTACCAGTGGCTGC
TGCCAGTGGTGCTTTTGCATGTCTTTCCGGGTTGGACTCAAGACGATAGTTACCGGATAAGGCGCAGCGG
TCGGACTGAACGGGGGGTTCGTGCATACAGTCCAGCTTGGAGCGAACTGCCTACCCGGAACTGAGTGTCA
GGCGTGGAATGAGACAAACGCGGCCATAACAGCGGAATGACACCGGTAAACCGAAAGGCAGGAACAGGAG
AGCGCACGAGGGAGCCGCCAGGGGGAAACGCCTGGTATCTTTATAGTCCTGTCGGGTTTCGCCACCACTG
ATTTGAG
