Features (pLannotate 1.2.2; 13 found; start..end, strand, type, name):
     32..87      +  rep_origin     RSF ori (fragment): Plasmids containing the RSF 1030 origin of replication can be propagated in E. coli cells that contain additional plasmids with compatible origins.
    117..194     +  promoter       lacIq promoter: lacI (mutant); In the lacIq allele, a single base change in the promoter boosts expression of the lacI gene about 10-fold.
    195..1277    +  CDS            lacI: lac repressor; lacI; The lac repressor binds to the lac operator to inhibit transcription in E. coli. This inhibition can be relieved by adding lactose or isopropyl-β-D-thiogalactopyranoside (IPTG).
   1283..1369    +  terminator     rrnB T1 terminator: Escherichia coli rrnB; transcription terminator T1 from the E. coli rrnB gene
   1542..1570    +  promoter       tac promoter: strong E. coli promoter; hybrid between the trp and lac UV5 promoters
   1578..1594    +  protein_bind   lac operator: The lac repressor binds to the lac operator to inhibit transcription in E. coli. This inhibition can be relieved by adding lactose or isopropyl-β-D-thiogalactopyranoside (IPTG). lac repressor encoded by lacI
   2982..3053    +  terminator     rrnB T1 terminator: transcription terminator T1 from the E. coli rrnB gene
   3069..3096    +  terminator     T7Te terminator: phage T7 early transcription terminator
   3103..3147    +  misc_feature   MCS (fragment): pUC18/19 multiple cloning site
   3148..3264    +  CDS            tnpA (fragment): TN5P_ECOLX - Also known as tnp. Experimental evidence at protein level: Swiss-Prot protein existence level 1. Mediates transposition of transposon Tn5 by a 'cut and paste' mechanism. First, the monomeric transposase binds the 19 bp inverted DNA repeats flanking the transposon. Then, dimerization of the DNA- bound transposase creates a synaptic DNA complex. After nicking of the first DNA strand, excision of the transposon proceeds through a series of intermediates. The transposase then mediates the insertion of the transposon at a new site by strand transfer. The activity of the wild- type tran
   3296..4087    +  CDS            SmR: aminoglycoside adenylyltransferase (Murphy, 1985); aadA; confers resistance to spectinomycin and streptomycin
   4099..4193    +  terminator     lambda t0 terminator: transcription terminator from phage lambda
   4307..4852    +  rep_origin     p15A ori: Plasmids containing the medium-copy-number p15A origin of replication can be propagated in E. coli cells that contain a second plasmid with the ColE1 origin.
>Addgene plasmid #125069 | pKD276 | addgene full sequence | sequence record 247749 | Addgene NGS Result
GGGAAATCTCCGCCCCGTTCGTAAGCCATTTCCGCTCGCCGCAGTCGAACGACCGAGCGTAGCGAGTCAG
TGAGCGAGGAAGCGGAATATATCCCGAAGCGGCATGCATTTACGTTGACACCATCGAATGGTGCAAAACC
TTTCGCGGTATGGCATGATAGCGCCCGGAAGAGAGTCAATTCAGGGTGGTGAATGTGAAACCAGTAACGT
TATACGATGTCGCAGAGTATGCCGGTGTCTCTTATCAGACCGTTTCCCGCGTGGTGAACCAGGCCAGCCA
CGTTTCTGCGAAAACGCGGGAAAAAGTGGAAGCGGCGATGGCGGAGCTGAATTACATTCCCAACCGCGTG
GCACAACAACTGGCGGGCAAACAGTCGTTGCTGATTGGCGTTGCCACCTCCAGTCTGGCCCTGCACGCGC
CGTCGCAAATTGTCGCGGCGATTAAATCTCGCGCCGATCAACTGGGTGCCAGCGTGGTGGTGTCGATGGT
AGAACGAAGCGGCGTCGAAGCCTGTAAAGCGGCGGTGCACAATCTTCTCGCGCAACGCGTCAGTGGGCTG
ATCATTAACTATCCGCTGGATGACCAGGATGCCATTGCTGTGGAAGCTGCCTGCACTAATGTTCCGGCGT
TATTTCTTGATGTCTCTGACCAGACACCCATCAACAGTATTATTTTCTCCCATGAAGACGGTACGCGACT
GGGCGTGGAGCATCTGGTCGCATTGGGTCACCAGCAAATCGCGCTGTTAGCGGGCCCATTAAGTTCTGTC
TCGGCGCGTCTGCGTCTGGCTGGCTGGCATAAATATCTCACTCGCAATCAAATTCAGCCGATAGCGGAAC
GGGAAGGCGACTGGAGTGCCATGTCCGGTTTTCAACAAACCATGCAAATGCTGAATGAGGGCATCGTTCC
CACTGCGATGCTGGTTGCCAACGATCAGATGGCGCTGGGCGCAATGCGCGCCATTACCGAGTCCGGGCTG
CGCGTTGGTGCGGATATCTCGGTAGTGGGATACGACGATACCGAAGACAGCTCATGTTATATCCCGCCGT
TAACCACCATCAAACAGGATTTTCGCCTGCTGGGGCAAACCAGCGTGGACCGCTTGCTGCAACTCTCTCA
GGGCCAGGCGGTGAAGGGCAATCAGCTGTTGCCCGTCTCACTGGTGAAAAGAAAAACCACCCTGGCGCCC
AATACGCAAACCGCCTCTCCCCGCGCGTTGGCCGATTCATTAATGCAGCTGGCACGACAGGTTTCCCGAC
TGGAAAGCGGGCAGTGAGGCATCAAATAAAACGAAAGGCTCAGTCGAAAGACTGGGCCTTTCGTTTTATC
TGTTGTTTGTCGGTGAACGCTCTCCTGAGTAGGACAAATCCGCCGCCCTAGACCTAGGGCGTTCGGCTGC
GGCGAGCGGTATCAGCTCACTCAAAGGCGGTAATACGTAAATCACTGCATAATTCGTGTCGCTCAAGGCG
CACTCCCGTTCTGGATAATGTTTTTTGCGCCGACATCATAACGGTTCTGGCTAATATTCTGAAATGAGCT
GTTGACAATTAATCATCGGCTCGTATAATGTGTGGAATTGTGAGCGGATAACAATTTCACACACGGGTTT
CCGGTAACAACACCCTTAAGACGTAATGATCTCTATTCGCACTAAGCTCAGTTTATGGTTAACGGGCTTA
TTGGTGTTAGGCACAGTGATTGGACTCATATTATTTGAGTCCATGCTGCGCCAAGCGTTTCATGACTCGA
TTATCAATCGCTTAGAAGAAGATTTAGAGCACATTATGCTGGCGACCCATTTCAATAATGGGGAGATCCA
TATCGATCAAAGCCAACTATCAAGCTTTTACCGCCCCGCCTATTCGGGGCGTTATTTCCAGCTCAACCTC
CCCAATGAAGTGATCCGCTCCCGTTCACTTTGGGATATGCAGCTCGATATCGAGCCTTTAGCACCAAGTC
AAACCCGAGTTTGGCAGGCAAAGGGACCCAAAAACAATGACATGCAGTTATTATCCCTAGGATTAAATTC
CAGCAGCGCGAATGTAACCGCGACACTCACCGTGGCGCAGGACTTGAGTATCGGTCGACGGGTATTTAGT
GAAGTCTACGGCACTAAGCTTGGGGTTAACCTTGCAATGTTAGTGGCGATGATCGCGGGGATCTTCTTAA
TCCTGCGCCAATCGTTTAAGCCCGTGAAACAAATCCAACATGCGCTATCACGCCTACAAGAAGGTGAGAT
TAAGGCCTTGGAGTTAAACAATATTCCACCGGAAGTTCAGCCGCTGGCCAAGACCTATAACGAATTACTG
GAATACACCGCCAAGCAAATTGAACGCAGCCGAAATAACTTAGGTAATTTAAGCCACGGCCTAAAAACCC
CACTGGCCGTAATGCAGCAACAGGTCGAAGCCTTAGGCCTTAAAGATCCCGAAACCGCTATGGCGCTGCA
ACAACAGCTCGATGCGATCCATAAAATGGTCGAACGTAAGCTCGCCGCAGCGCGGATCACTGGCGATATG
TTGCCCGCAGCGCAGTTAGTGGTCCCAAGGGATCTCCATAGCCTCGCCAATACCCTAAACAAAGTGCATA
GAAGCAAAAACATCAGCTGCAACTTTGAGCTTGACCCGAGTATCCAGCGTCTACCCATCCATCGGGAAGA
TGGTATGGAGCTTTTAGGTAATCTGTTAGATAACGCCTTTAAATGGGCGGATAGCCAAGTCACAGTCAAA
CTTTGGAAAGCACAAAACAAACTGTATCTCAGCATTGATGATGATGGCCCAGGCGTTGCCGATGATGAAC
TGGATAAACTCACCCAAAGGGGAACTCGACTCGATGAATCGGTCATGGGCCATGGTTTAGGTTTATCGAT
AGTCAAGGAAATCGCCGAGCAATATGGCATTGAGCTTAAATTTACCCACAGCCGCCGATTATCTGGACTC
TGTATTGAGCTGGTATTGAGTTAATAATCTAGACCAGGCATCAAATAAAACGAAAGGCTCAGTCGAAAGA
CTGGGCCTTTCGTTTTATCTGTTGTTTGTCGGTGAACGCTCTCTACTAGAGTCACACTGGCTCACCTTCG
GGTGGGCCTTTCTGCGTTTATAGGTACCCGGGGATCCTCTAGAGTCGACCTGCAGGCATGCAAGCTTAGC
AAGCGAACCGGAATTGCCAGCTGGGGCGCCCTCTGGTAAGGTTGGGAAGCCCTGCAAAGTAAACTGGATG
GCTTTCTTGCCGCCAAGGATCTGATGGCGCAGGGGATCAAGATCTGATCAAGAGACAGGATGAGGATCGT
TTCGTATGAGGGAAGCGGTGATCGCCGAAGTATCGACTCAACTATCAGAGGTAGTTGGCGTCATCGAGCG
CCATCTCGAACCGACGTTGCTGGCCGTACATTTGTACGGCTCCGCAGTGGATGGCGGCCTGAAGCCACAC
AGTGATATTGATTTGCTGGTTACGGTGACCGTAAGGCTTGATGAAACAACGCGGCGAGCTTTGATCAACG
ACCTTTTGGAAACTTCGGCTTCCCCTGGAGAGAGCGAGATTCTCCGCGCTGTAGAAGTCACCATTGTTGT
GCACGACGACATCATTCCGTGGCGTTATCCAGCTAAGCGCGAACTGCAATTTGGAGAATGGCAGCGCAAT
GACATTCTTGCAGGTATCTTCGAGCCAGCCACGATCGACATTGATCTGGCTATCTTGCTGACAAAAGCAA
GAGAACATAGCGTTGCCTTGGTAGGTCCAGCGGCGGAGGAACTCTTTGATCCGGTTCCTGAACAGGATCT
ATTTGAGGCGCTAAATGAAACCTTAACGCTATGGAACTCGCCGCCCGACTGGGCTGGCGATGAGCGAAAT
GTAGTGCTTACGTTGTCCCGCATTTGGTACAGCGCAGTAACCGGCAAAATCGCGCCGAAGGATGTCGCTG
CCGACTGGGCAATGGAGCGCCTGCCGGCCCAGTATCAGCCCGTCATACTTGAAGCTAGACAGGCTTATCT
TGGACAAGAAGAAGATCGCTTGGCCTCGCGCGCAGATCAGTTGGAAGAATTTGTCCACTACGTGAAAGGC
GAGATCACCAAGGTAGTCGGCAAATAAGAGCTCGCTTGGACTCCTGTTGATAGATCCAGTAATGACCTCA
GAACTCCATCTGGATTTGTTCAGAACGCTCGGTTGCCGCCGGGCGTTTTTTATTGGTGAGAATCCAAGCA
CTAGTAACAACTTATATCGTATGGGGCTGACTTCAGGTGCTACATTTGAAGAGATAAATTGCACTGAAAT
CTAGTAATATTTTATCTGATTAATAAGATGATCTTCTTGAGATCGTTTTGGTCTGCGCGTAATCTCTTGC
TCTGAAAACGAAAAAACCGCCTTGCAGGGCGGTTTTTCGAAGGTTCTCTGAGCTACCAACTCTTTGAACC
GAGGTAACTGGCTTGGAGGAGCGCAGTCACCAAAACTTGTCCTTTCAGTTTAGCCTTAACCGGCGCATGA
CTTCAAGACTAACTCCTCTAAATCAATTACCAGTGGCTGCTGCCAGTGGTGCTTTTGCATGTCTTTCCGG
GTTGGACTCAAGACGATAGTTACCGGATAAGGCGCAGCGGTCGGACTGAACGGGGGGTTCGTGCATACAG
TCCAGCTTGGAGCGAACTGCCTACCCGGAACTGAGTGTCAGGCGTGGAATGAGACAAACGCGGCCATAAC
AGCGGAATGACACCGGTAAACCGAAAGGCAGGAACAGGAGAGCGCACGAGGGAGCCGCCAGGGGGAAACG
CCTGGTATCTTTATAGTCCTGTCGGGTTTCGCCACCACTGATTTGAGCGTCAGATTTCGTGATGCTTGTC
AGGGGGGCGGAGCCTATGGAAAAACGGCTTTGCCGCGGCCCTCTCACTTCCCTGTTAAGTATCTTCCTGG
CATCTTCC
